>Addgene plasmid #54018 | mEmerald-CAF1-C-10 | depositor partial sequence | sequence record 84206 | insert sequence
ACGTCAGATCCGCTAGCGCTACCGGTCGCCACCATGGTGAGCAAGGGCGAGGAGCTGTTCACCGGGGTGG
TGCCCATCCTGGTCGAGCTGGACGGCGACGTAAACGGCCACAAGTTCAGCGTGTCCGGCGAGGGCGAGGG
CGATGCCACCTACGGCAAGCTGACCCTGAAGTTCATCTGCACCACCGGCAAGCTGCCCGTGCCCTGGCCC
ACCCTCGTGACCACCTTGACCTACGGCGTGCAGTGCTTCGCCCGCTACCCCGACCACATGAAGCAGCACG
ACTTCTTCAAGTCCGCCATGCCCGAAGGCTACGTCCAGGAGCGCACCATCTTCTTCAAGGACGACGGCAA
CTACAAGACCCGCGCCGAGGTGAAGTTCGAGGGCGACACCCTGGTGAACCGCATCGAGCTGAAGGGCATC
GACTTCAAGGAGGACGGCAACATCCTGGGGCACAAGCTGGAGTACAACTACAACAGCCACAAGGTCTATA
TCACCGCCGACAAGCAGAAGAACGGCATCAAGGTGAACTTCAAGACCCGCCACAACATCGAGGACGGCAG
CGTGCAGCTCGCCGACCACTACCAGCAGAACACCCCCATCGGCGACGGCCCCGTGCTGCTGCCCGACAAC
CACTACCTGAGCACCCAGTCCAAGCTGAGCAAAGACCCCAACGAGAAGCGCGATCACATGGTCCTGCTGG
AGTTCGTGACCGCCGCCGGGATCACTCTCGGCATGGACGAGCTGTACAAGTCCGGACTCAGATCTGGCAG
CGGTGGAGGCTTGGAGGAGCCGGAGGCCGCGACGCGGACAGCCGCGGCCGTGGATTGCAAAGACAGACCC
GGGTTCCCAGTGAAGAGGTTAATACAAGCCCGCTTGCCCTTCAAACGCCTGAACCTTGTTCCCAAGGAGA
AAGTTGAGGAAGACACATCACCAAAAGCAGCTGTGGAAAGCAAAGTCCCGGATCTACAATTGTCTTTGGG
CACTTTTGAAAGCCAGTGTCACACAGGCTCTCACGTAGGCTTGAGTACAAAGTTGGTCGGTGGCCAGGGC
CCCATTGATAGCTTCTTGAGGGCAACAATCAAGCCAGTACCGAGTGTGGTCATTATCGACCTGACGGAGA
ACTGCAGTGACATTCCAGACAGCCCTGAGGGCCACAGTGAACTAAGTCCTGACACTGCTGGTGTGGTCAC
CACAGTGGAAGGAGCTGCCAAGCAGCAGGAGCACTCTGCAGCAGAGCTGTGTCTCCTAGAGACCCCTTCA
GACATCACTTGTCACATGGAAGAGGAGCCTGGGAGTCCAGGAGACCCAAAGAGGACGGGTGACTGTCAGG
CTGGTTCACTACAGAGCTGTCCGGAGCTGACCCCAGGTTCTAGGACATGCCCCACCAAGGAGTTATCAAG
CTGGAGCAAGGCAGGGGATCTCCTATTTATAGAGAAAGTGCCTGTGGTGGTGCTAGAGGACATCCTGGCC
ACTAAGCCCTCCATTGCCTCTCTTCCCATGATGTCCCTGGATAGGAGTGTCACTTCAGAGAGTGAAATAC
TGGAGTCCTGCCCCGAGGATGACTCCATACTGAGCCACTCCTCCACCAACTCCTCTTCTCCAACCAGCTC
TCCTGAGGGACCATCCACACCCCCAGAACATCGGGGTGGGAGAAGCTCCCCCTCCACCCCAGCCTGCAGA
GTTGCCAAGAACTTTGTCAAAGGCTCCACAGAGAAGGGCAGGAGCAAACTGCACAGAGATAGAGAACAGC
AGAGGGAAGAGAAGGAAAAGCTGAGGGAAGAGATACGACGAGCCAAGGAGGAGGCACGGAAGAAGAAGGA
GGAGGAGAAGGAGCTGAAGGAAAAGGAGCGGAGGGAAAAGCGGGAGAAAGATGAGAAGGAGAAGGCGGAG
AAGCAGCGGCTAAAGGAGGAAAAACGCAAGGAGCGGCAGGAAGCTCTGGAGGCTAAACTGGAGGAGAAGA
GGAAGAAGGAGGAAGAGAAGCGGTTACGGGAGGAAGAGAAGCGGTTACGGGAAGAAGAGAAGCGCATTAA
GGCAGAAAAGGCAGAGATCACTCGATTCTTCCAGAAACCGAAGACTCCGCAGGCTCCCAAGACCCTGGCC
GGTTCCTGTGGTAAGTTTGCCCCCTTTGAAATCAAAGAACACATGGTGCTGGCTCCACGGTGCCGAGCTG
CCTTGGATCAAGACCTGTGCGATCAGCTGGACCAGCTCCTGCAGCAGCAGAGTGTGGCAAGCACCTTCCT
CAGTGACCTAAAAAGCCGGCTGCCCTTGAGATCGGGGCCCACCCGGGTCTGTGGCCATGACACAGACATC
ATGAACAGGGATGTGGTCATTGTGGAGAGCAGCAAGGTGGACGGTGTGTCTGAAAGGAAGAAGTTTGGCC
GCATGAAGCTTCTGCAGTTCTCAGAGAACCACCGGCCAGCATACTGGGGGACGTGGAACAAGAAGACAGC
CATCATCCGCCCCCGGAACCCCTGGGCCCAGGACAAAGACCTTCTTGACTATGAGGTAGACAGTGACGAT
GAGTGGGAAGAGGAGGAACCTGGGGAGTCTTTGTCCCACAGTGAGGGGGATGAGGATGACGATGTGGGGG
AAGATGAGGATGAGGACGATGGCTTCTTTGTGCCCCATGGGTACTTATCTGAAGATGAAGGCGTGACTGA
GGAGTGTGCAGACCCTGAGAACCACAAAGTACACCAGAAGCTGAAGGCCAAGGAGTGGGATGAGCTCCTA
GCCAAGGGCAAGCGCTTTCGTGTGCTGCAGCCTGTGCACGTGGGATGTGTATGGGCATCAGAGGCAGCCA
ACTGCACGAGTTCCGACTTGAAGCTGCTGCAGCAGTTCACTGCATGCCTGCTGGATGTGGCATCCCCTGA
TGAGCCAGAACCCGGGGCCTCCAGGAGGGAAAAGAGGGACCAGCATATCCTGGCCCAGTTGCTTCCGCTG
CTACATGGCAATGTGAATGGGAGCAAGGTGATCATCCATGAATTCCAGGAGCAATGCCGCAGGGGCCTGC
TGACCCTTCCAAGTCCCACCCCACACCTGCAGATGCCCAACTTGGAGGATGCTGTTGCTGTGCCATCCAA
GGCCAGGCTGAAGCGCCTTATCTCTGAGAACTCTGCCTATGAGAAGCGGCCCAACTTCCGTATGTGCTGG
TATGTGCACCCAGAGGTGCTCAAGAGCTTTGGCCAGGAGTGCCTGCCAGTGCCCTGCCAGTGGACCTACA
TCACCACCATGCCCTCAGCACCCAGGGAAGACAGTGGCAGTGCTTCTACTGAGGGGCCTGGCCAGAGCAC
ACCTATGCTACTCAAGCGGAAGCCAGCGGCCACCATGTGCATCACGCAGTTTATGAAGAAGCGGCGCTAT
GATGGACAGGTTGGGTCTGGGGACATGGATGGCTTCCAGGCAGACACAGAAGAGGATGAAGAGGATGACA
CAGACTGTATGATCATAGATGTGCCAGATGTTGGGAGTGACGTGTCAGAAGCTCCCATACCTGCTCCCAC
ACTTTGCAAGTGAGGATCCACCGGATCTAGATAACTGATCATAATCAGCC
