>Addgene plasmid #54018 | mEmerald-CAF1-C-10 | addgene partial sequence | sequence record 88934 | EGFP-C 5'-CATGGTCCTGCTGGAGTTCGTG-3'
ACGAGCTGTACAAGTCCGGACTCAGATCTGGCAGCGGTGGAGGCTTGGAGGAGCCGGAGGCCGCGACGCG
GACAGCCGCGGCCGTGGATTGCAAAGACAGACCCGGGTTCCCAGTGAAGAGGTTAATACAAGCCCGCTTG
CCCTTCAAACGCCTGAACCTTGTTCCCAAGGAGAAAGTTGAGGAAGACACATCACCAAAAGCAGCTGTGG
AAAGCAAAGTCCCGGATCTACAATTGTCTTTGGGCACTTTTGAAAGCCAGTGTCACACAGGCTCTCACGT
AGGCTTGAGTACAAAGTTGGTCGGTGGCCAGGGCCCCATTGATAGCTTCTTGAGGGCAACAATCAAGCCA
GTACCGAGTGTGGTCATTATCGACCTGACGGAGAACTGCAGTGACATTCCAGACAGCCCTGAGGGCCACA
GTGAACTAAGTCCTGACACTGCTGGTGTGGTCACCACAGTGGAAGGAGCTGCCAAGCAGCAGGAGCACTC
TGCAGCAGAGCTGTGTCTCCTAGAGACCCCTTCAGACATCACTTGTCACATGGAAGAGGAGCCTGGGAGT
CCAGGAGACCCAAAGAGGACGGGTGACTGTCAGGCTGGTTCACTACAGAGCTGTCCGGAGCTGACCCCAG
GTTCTAGGACATGCCCCACCAAGGAGTTATCAAGCTGGAGCAAGGCAGGGGATCTCCTATTTATAGAGAA
AGTGCCTGTGGTGGTGCTAGAGGACATCCTGGCCACTAAGCCCTCCATTGCCTCTCTTCCCATGATGTCC
CTGGATAGGAGTGTCACTTCAGAGAGTGAAATACTGGAGTCCTGCCCCGAGGATGACTCCATACTGAGCC
ACTCCTCCACCAACTCCTCTTCTCCAACCAGCTCTCCTGAGGG
