[The description below was written by a language model from this plasmid's Addgene catalogue record.]
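Description:
mEmerald-CAF1-C-10 is a mammalian expression plasmid built on the mEmerald-C1 backbone (about 4.75 kb without insert), designed to produce a fluorescent fusion of mouse chromatin assembly factor 1 (CAF1) for live- or fixed-cell imaging. The plasmid is maintained in E. coli as a high-copy construct under kanamycin selection. In mammalian cells it carries a neomycin resistance marker, so stably transfected lines can be selected with G418. No feature table is provided, so the specific origin of replication and the regulatory elements driving the resistance cassette are not stated in the record, nor is the insert size or the cloning method.

The payload is the Mus musculus CAF1 coding sequence expressed from the CMV promoter, a strong constitutive promoter in most mammalian cell types. The listed 3′ sequencing primer suggests an SV40 polyadenylation signal downstream. The green fluorescent protein mEmerald is supplied by the backbone and sits at the N terminus of the fusion, with CAF1 cloned downstream of it. The "C-10" in the name probably denotes this C1-style arrangement and a linker of ten residues, although the record does not define it.

mEmerald is a bright GFP derivative, recorded here with excitation at 487 nm and emission at 509 nm, compatible with standard GFP/FITC filter sets. The stated purpose is as a localization marker. The fusion reports the subcellular distribution of chromatin assembly factor 1, a histone chaperone involved in depositing nucleosomes on newly replicated DNA, so it is useful for visualizing the sites where this factor accumulates in transfected cells.
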