Addgene plasmid #54018: mEmerald-CAF1-C-10
Purpose: Localization: Chromatin Assembly Factor 1, Excitation: 487, Emission: 509
Depositing lab: Michael Davidson. Depositing organization: Florida State University, Tallahassee.
Backbone
  Vector backbone: mEmerald-C1
  Backbone size w/o insert (bp): 4750
  Vector type: Mammalian Expression
  Selectable markers: Neomycin (select with G418)
Growth in bacteria
  Bacterial resistance: Kanamycin, 50 μg/mL
  Growth temperature: 37°C
  Growth strain: DH5alpha
  Copy number: High Copy
Gene/Insert
  Gene/Insert name: CAF1 (alt name: NM_013733.3)
  Species: M. musculus (mouse)
  Promoter: CMV
  Tag / fusion protein: mEmerald (N terminal on backbone)
  Cloning method: Unknown
  Sequencing primers: 5′ CMV-F; 3′ SV40pA-R
Terms and licenses: Academic/Nonprofit Terms; Industry Terms
Depositor comments: . Excitation = 487; Emission = 509. Localization data: Chromatin Assembly Factor 1
How to cite: mEmerald-CAF1-C-10 was a gift from Michael Davidson (Addgene plasmid # 54018 ; http://n2t.net/addgene:54018 ; RRID:Addgene_54018)
